>Addgene plasmid #192852 | pGEMT-mMyh8UTR | addgene full sequence | sequence record 380212 | Addgene NGS Result
CGCTCGGCCCTTCCGGCTGGCTGGTTTATTGCTGATAAATCTGGAGCCGGTGAGCGTGGGTCTCGCGGTA
TCATTGCAGCACTGGGGCCAGATGGTAAGCCCTCCCGTATCGTAGTTATCTACACGACGGGGAGTCAGGC
AACTATGGATGAACGAAATAGACAGATCGCTGAGATAGGTGCCTCACTGATTAAGCATTGGTAACTGTCA
GACCAAGTTTACTCATATATACTTTAGATTGATTTAAAACTTCATTTTTAATTTAAAAGGATCTAGGTGA
AGATCCTTTTTGATAATCTCATGACCAAAATCCCTTAACGTGAGTTTTCGTTCCACTGAGCGTCAGACCC
CGTAGAAAAGATCAAAGGATCTTCTTGAGATCCTTTTTTTCTGCGCGTAATCTGCTGCTTGCAAACAAAA
AAACCACCGCTACCAGCGGTGGTTTGTTTGCCGGATCAAGAGCTACCAACTCTTTTTCCGAAGGTAACTG
GCTTCAGCAGAGCGCAGATACCAAATACTGTTCTTCTAGTGTAGCCGTAGTTAGGCCACCACTTCAAGAA
CTCTGTAGCACCGCCTACATACCTCGCTCTGCTAATCCTGTTACCAGTGGCTGCTGCCAGTGGCGATAAG
TCGTGTCTTACCGGGTTGGACTCAAGACGATAGTTACCGGATAAGGCGCAGCGGTCGGGCTGAACGGGGG
GTTCGTGCACACAGCCCAGCTTGGAGCGAACGACCTACACCGAACTGAGATACCTACAGCGTGAGCTATG
AGAAAGCGCCACGCTTCCCGAAGGGAGAAAGGCGGACAGGTATCCGGTAAGCGGCAGGGTCGGAACAGGA
GAGCGCACGAGGGAGCTTCCAGGGGGAAACGCCTGGTATCTTTATAGTCCTGTCGGGTTTCGCCACCTCT
GACTTGAGCGTCGATTTTTGTGATGCTCGTCAGGGGGGCGGAGCCTATGGAAAAACGCCAGCAACGCGGC
CTTTTTACGGTTCCTGGCCTTTTGCTGGCCTTTTGCTCACATGTTCTTTCCTGCGTTATCCCCTGATTCT
GTGGATAACCGTATTACCGCCTTTGAGTGAGCTGATACCGCTCGCCGCAGCCGAACGACCGAGCGCAGCG
AGTCAGTGAGCGAGGAAGCGGAAGAGCGCCCAATACGCAAACCGCCTCTCCCCGCGCGTTGGCCGATTCA
TTAATGCAGCTGGCACGACAGGTTTCCCGACTGGAAAGCGGGCAGTGAGCGCAACGCAATTAATGTGAGT
TAGCTCACTCATTAGGCACCCCAGGCTTTACACTTTATGCTTCCGGCTCGTATGTTGTGTGGAATTGTGA
GCGGATAACAATTTCACACAGGAAACAGCTATGACCATGATTACGCCAAGCTATTTAGGTGACACTATAG
AATACTCAAGCTATGCATCCAACGCGTTGGGAGCTCTCCCATATGGTCGACCTGCAGGCGGCCGCGAATT
CACTAGTGATTGATTTACCAATGCCTTGTAGTTTTTATTTAGTCAGCAGTAGGAGAAAAGTAAACCCAGA
GAGGCAAGTGACCCAGCAAGCGACCCAAAGCAGCCCCTCCTGTGCTTTCCTTCAGCCCCTTGGCAGCCTC
CTTCCTCTGCAAGATGTGAATCGAATTCCCGCGGCCGCCATGGCGGCCGGGAGCATGCGACGTCGGGCCC
AATTCGCCCTATAGTGAGTCGTATTACAATTCACTGGCCGTCGTTTTACAACGTCGTGACTGGGAAAACC
CTGGCGTTACCCAACTTAATCGCCTTGCAGCACATCCCCCTTTCGCCAGCTGGCGTAATAGCGAAGAGGC
CCGCACCGATCGCCCTTCCCAACAGTTGCGCAGCCTGAATGGCGAATGG
[124 nt withheld, positions 1870-1993]
C
[91 nt withheld, positions 1995-2085]
A
[49 nt withheld, positions 2087-2135]
CCTTTGACGTTGGAGTCCACGTTCTTT
[37 nt withheld, positions 2163-2199]
ACCCTATCTCGGTCTATTCTTTTGATTTATAAGGGATTTTGCCGATTTCGGCCTATTGGTTAAAAAATGA
GCTGATTTAACAAAAATTTAACGCGAATTTTAACAAAATATTAACGCTTACAATTTCCTGATGCGGTATT
TTCTCCTTACGCATCTGTGCGGTATTTCACACCGCATCAGGTGGCACTTTTCGGGGAAATGTGCGCGGAA
CCCCTATTTGTTTATTTTTCTAAATACATTCAAATATGTATCCGCTCATGAGACAATAACCCTGATAAAT
GCTTCAATAATATTGAAAAAGGAAGAGTATGAGTATTCAACATTTCCGTGTCGCCCTTATTCCCTTTTTT
GCGGCATTTTGCCTTCCTGTTTTTGCTCACCCAGAAACGCTGGTGAAAGTAAAAGATGCTGAAGATCAGT
TGGGTGCACGAGTGGGTTACATCGAACTGGATCTCAACAGCGGTAAGATCCTTGAGAGTTTTCGCCCCGA
AGAACGTTTTCCAATGATGAGCACTTTTAAAGTTCTGCTATGTGGCGCGGTATTATCCCGTATTGACGCC
GGGCAAGAGCAACTCGGTCGCCGCATACACTATTCTCAGAATGACTTGGTTGAGTACTCACCAGTCACAG
AAAAGCATCTTACGGATGGCATGACAGTAAGAGAATTATGCAGTGCTGCCATAACCATGAGTGATAACAC
TGCGGCCAACTTACTTCTGACAACGATCGGAGGACCGAAGGAGCTAACCGCTTTTTTGCACAACATGGGG
GATCATGTAACTCGCCTTGATCGTTGGGAACCGGAGCTGAATGAAGCCATACCAAACGACGAGCGTGACA
CCACGATGCCTGTAGCAATGGCAACAACGTTGCGCAAACTATTAACTGGCGAACTACTTACTCTAGCTTC
CCGGCAACAATTAATAGACTGGATGGAGGCGGATAAAGTTGCAGGACCACTTCTG
Features (pLannotate 1.2.2; 13 found; start..end, strand, type, name):
    375..963     +  rep_origin     ori: high-copy-number ColE1/pMB1/pBR322/pUC origin of replication
   1146..1238    +  CDS            lacI (fragment): lac repressor; lacI; The lac repressor binds to the lac operator to inhibit transcription in E. coli. This inhibition can be relieved by adding lactose or isopropyl-β-D-thiogalactopyranoside (IPTG).
   1251..1272    +  protein_bind   CAP binding site: CAP binding activates transcription in the presence of cAMP. E. coli catabolite activator protein
   1287..1317    +  promoter       lac promoter: promoter for the E. coli lac operon
   1325..1341    +  protein_bind   lac operator: The lac repressor binds to the lac operator to inhibit transcription in E. coli. This inhibition can be relieved by adding lactose or isopropyl-β-D-thiogalactopyranoside (IPTG). lac repressor encoded by lacI
   1383..1401    +  promoter       SP6 promoter: promoter for bacteriophage SP6 RNA polymerase
   1413..1475    +  CDS            VESPI_VESMG (fragment): Experimental evidence at protein level: Swiss-Prot protein existence level 1. Shows contractile activity on isolated ileum smooth muscle. From Vespa magnifica (Hornet).
   1688..1706    -  promoter       T7 promoter: promoter for bacteriophage T7 RNA polymerase
   1709..1866    +  CDS            lacZα (fragment): LacZα fragment of β-galactosidase; lacZ fragment
   1870..2298    +  rep_origin     f1 ori (sequence partly withheld): f1 bacteriophage origin of replication; arrow indicates direction of (+) strand synthesis
   2326..2376    -  misc_feature   bom (fragment): basis of mobility region from pBR322
   2403..2507    +  promoter       AmpR promoter: bla
   2508..204     +  CDS            AmpR (across the origin): β-lactamase; bla; confers resistance to ampicillin, carbenicillin, and related antibiotics
