[The description below was written by a language model from this plasmid's Addgene catalogue record and pLannotate feature annotations shown in this document.]
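Description:
pGEMT-mMyh8UTR is a small bacterial cloning and in vitro transcription plasmid built on the pGEM-T Easy backbone. It carries a 146 bp fragment from the untranslated region of mouse myosin heavy chain 8 (Myh8), and the whole plasmid is about 3.16 kb. It is maintained in E. coli at high copy from a ColE1/pUC-type origin and selected with ampicillin through the β-lactamase gene and its native promoter. The backbone also supplies an f1 phage origin for single-stranded DNA production. It also retains the lac promoter, operator, CAP site and lacZα fragments that normally support blue/white screening of the multiple cloning site.

The insert lies between opposing bacteriophage SP6 and T7 RNA polymerase promoters and is flanked by intact EcoRI sites, so it can be excised or transcribed in either direction. Run-off transcription from one promoter gives an antisense riboprobe and from the other a sense control. The record does not state the orientation of the insert, so it does not say which polymerase yields the antisense strand. The automated annotation does not label the Myh8 fragment itself. The short "hornet peptide" CDS hit between the two phage promoters is most likely a spurious similarity match rather than a real feature.

The stated purpose is to produce probes for in situ hybridization against Myh8. Myosin heavy chain isoforms are highly similar in their coding regions, so a probe targeting the UTR is intended to allow isoform-specific detection. The associated work used digoxigenin-labelled RNA probes of this kind in whole-mount in situ hybridization.
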