Addgene plasmid #192852: pGEMT-mMyh8UTR
Purpose: Plasmid to produce ISH probe for mMyh8 gene with UTR sequence
Depositing lab: Masafumi Inui. Depositing organization: Meiji University. Publication: Digoxigenin-labeled RNA probes for untranslated regions enable the isoform-specific gene expression analysis of myosin heavy chains in whole-mount in situ hybridization. Tanji M, Wada K, Sakamoto K, Ono Y, Inui M. Dev Growth Differ. 2022 Dec 14. doi: 10.1111/dgd.12832. PubMed 36517457.
Backbone
  Vector backbone: pGEM-Teasy
  Backbone manufacturer: Promega
  Backbone size w/o insert (bp): 3016
  Total vector size (bp): 3162
Growth in bacteria
  Bacterial resistance: Ampicillin, 100 μg/mL
  Growth temperature: 37°C
  Growth strain: DH5alpha
  Copy number: High Copy
Gene/Insert
  Gene/Insert name: myosin heavy chain 8 (alt name: Myh8)
  Species: M. musculus (mouse)
  Insert size (bp): 146
  GenBank ID: NM_177369
  Entrez Gene: Myh8 (a.k.a. 4832426G23Rik, MHCp, MyHC-pn, Myhs-p, Myhsp)
  Cloning method: Restriction Enzyme; 5′ cloning site EcoRI (not destroyed); 3′ cloning site EcoRI (not destroyed)
  Sequencing primers: 5′ T7; 3′ SP6
Terms and licenses: Academic/Nonprofit Terms; Industry Terms: Not Available to Industry
How to cite: pGEMT-mMyh8UTR was a gift from Masafumi Inui (Addgene plasmid # 192852 ; http://n2t.net/addgene:192852 ; RRID:Addgene_192852)
